Addgene plasmid #87756: pHT-497
Purpose: Bacterial expression vector for producing 6x histidine tagged rat DYRK1A kinase domain (residues 1-497)
Depositing lab: Yu-Wen Hwang. Depositing organization: NYS Institute for Basic Research.
Backbone
  Vector backbone: pND1 with modified restriction sites
  Backbone manufacturer: see Biochim Biophy Acta. 1990; 1050(1–3): 18–26.
  Backbone size w/o insert (bp): 2217
  Total vector size (bp): 3733
  Vector type: Bacterial Expression
Growth in bacteria
  Bacterial resistance: Ampicillin, 100 μg/mL
  Growth temperature: 37°C
  Growth strain: DH5alpha
  Copy number: High Copy
Gene/Insert
  Gene/Insert name: Gene coding for rat DYRK1A kinase domain (residues 1-497)
  Species: R. norvegicus (rat)
  Insert size (bp): 1516
  GenBank ID: XM_008768565.2
  Promoter: T7 RNA polymerase promoter
  Tag / fusion protein: 6X histidine tag (N terminal on insert)
  Cloning method: Restriction Enzyme; 5′ cloning site Cla I (not destroyed); 3′ cloning site Xho I (not destroyed)
  Sequencing primers: 5′ TAATACGACTCACTATAGGGA; 3′ AATTAACCCTCACTAAAGGGA
Terms and licenses: Academic/Nonprofit Terms; Industry Terms: Not Available to Industry
Depositor comments: Requires strains with T7 RNA polymerase (e.g. BL21) for expression
How to cite: pHT-497 was a gift from Yu-Wen Hwang (Addgene plasmid # 87756 ; http://n2t.net/addgene:87756 ; RRID:Addgene_87756)
