[The description below was written by a language model from this plasmid's Addgene catalogue record and pLannotate feature annotations shown in this document.]
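Description:
pHT-497 is a small, high-copy bacterial expression plasmid for producing an N-terminally 6x histidine-tagged fragment of rat (R. norvegicus) DYRK1A, residues 1-497, which includes the kinase domain. It is built on a pND1 backbone with modified restriction sites. Propagation in E. coli relies on a ColE1/pUC-type origin of replication. Selection is by ampicillin, through a β-lactamase gene driven by its own bla promoter. The catalogue gives a total size of 3,733 bp, while the sequenced record underlying the feature table is slightly shorter at 3,705 nt.

The insert of roughly 1.5 kb was cloned between ClaI and XhoI sites, both of which are retained, and lies downstream of a bacteriophage T7 promoter. The plasmid carries no T7 RNA polymerase gene, so expression requires a host strain that supplies this polymerase, as the depositor notes. The annotation places a short tag-like segment spanning the sequence origin just upstream of the Dyrk1a coding region. The software labels it as a fragment of a composite capTEV tag, but it most likely corresponds simply to the 6xHis portion described in the catalogue entry, which would allow purification by metal-affinity chromatography. A T3 promoter sits in the opposite orientation just beyond the 3′ end of the insert. It serves mainly as a sequencing primer site, paired with the T7 promoter on the other side. Only short fragments of lacI and of the tet promoter are annotated, so these appear to be backbone remnants rather than functional regulatory elements.

DYRK1A is a dual-specificity kinase with both serine/threonine and tyrosine kinase activities. The construct is intended for producing recombinant enzyme in bacteria. The record does not describe specific downstream applications.
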