Features (pLannotate 1.2.2; 9 found; start..end, strand, type, name):
     22..1488    +  CDS            Dyrk1a (fragment): DYR1A_RAT - Also known as Dyrk. Experimental evidence at protein level: Swiss-Prot protein existence level 1. Dual-specificity kinase which possesses both serine/threonine and tyrosine kinase activities. May play a role in a signaling pathway regulating nuclear functions of cell proliferation. Modulates alternative splicing by phosphorylating the splice factor SRSF6 (By similarity). Exhibits a substrate preference for proline at position P+1 and arginine at position P-3. Has pro-survival function and negatively regulates the apoptotic process. Promotes cell survival upon genotoxic stress throu
   1510..1528    -  promoter       T3 promoter: promoter for bacteriophage T3 RNA polymerase
   1540..1557    -  promoter       tet promoter (fragment): E. coli promoter for tetracycline efflux protein gene
   1674..1778    +  promoter       AmpR promoter: bla
   1779..2639    +  CDS            AmpR: β-lactamase; bla; confers resistance to ampicillin, carbenicillin, and related antibiotics
   2810..3398    +  rep_origin     ori: high-copy-number ColE1/pMB1/pBR322/pUC origin of replication
   3581..3639    +  CDS            lacI (fragment): lac repressor; lacI; The lac repressor binds to the lac operator to inhibit transcription in E. coli. This inhibition can be relieved by adding lactose or isopropyl-β-D-thiogalactopyranoside (IPTG).
   3650..3668    +  promoter       T7 promoter: promoter for bacteriophage T7 RNA polymerase
   3704..17      +  CDS            capTEV™ (fragment) (across the origin): composite tag for in vivo biotinylation, TEV protease cleavage, and 6xHis tagging
>Addgene plasmid #87756 | pHT-497 | addgene full sequence | sequence record 173678 | Addgene NGS Result
CATCATCATCATCATCACCATACAGGAGGAGAGACTTCAGCATGCAAACCTTCATCTGTCCGGCTCGCAC
CGTCATTCTCATTCCATGCTGCCGGCCTTCAGATGGCTGCACAGATGCCCCATTCACATCAGTACAGTGA
CCGTCGCCAGCCAAACATAAGTGACCAGCAGGTTTCTGCCTTATCATATTCTGACCAGATTCAGCAACCT
CTAACTAACCAGAGGCGGATGCCCCAAACCTTCCGTGATCCAGCAACTGCTCCTCTGAGAAAACTCTCTG
TGGACTTGATCAAAACATACAAGCATATTAATGAGGTCTACTATGCAAAAAAGAAGCGAAGACACCAACA
GGGCCAGGGGGACGATTCTAGTCATAAGAAGGAGCGGAAGGTTTACAACGATGGTTACGATGACGATAAC
TATGATTACATTGTAAAAAACGGAGAAAAGTGGATGGACCGTTATGAAATCGACTCCTTAATAGGCAAAG
GTTCATTTGGACAGGTTGTGAAAGCATATGACAGAGTGGAACAAGAATGGGTCGCCATTAAAATCATCAA
GAACAAGAAGGCGTTTCTGAATCAAGCGCAGATAGAAGTGCGGCTGCTTGAGCTCATGAACAAACATGAC
ACTGAGATGAAGTACTACATAGTGCATTTGAAACGCCACTTTATGTTTCGGAACCATCTCTGTCTAGTGT
TTGAAATGCTGTCCTATAATCTCTATGATTTGTTGAGGAACACCAACTTCCGAGGGGTCTCTTTGAACCT
GACACGAAAGTTTGCACAACAGATGTGCACAGCATTGCTTTTCCTTGCGACTCCAGAACTTAGTATCATT
CACTGTGACTTAAAGCCGGAGAACATCCTTCTGTGTAACCCCAAACGAAGTGCAATCAAGATTGTTGACT
TTGGCAGCTCTTGTCAGTTGGGGCAGAGGATATACCAGTATATTCAGAGTCGCTTCTATCGGTCTCCAGA
GGTGCTACTGGGAATGCCTTATGACCTTGCTATCGACATGTGGTCCCTTGGATGTATCTTGGTTGAAATG
CACACTGGAGAGCCTCTGTTCAGTGGTGCCAATGAGGTGGATCAGATGAATAAAATAGTGGAAGTCTTGG
GCATCCCACCTGCTCATATTCTTGACCAAGCACCGAAAGCAAGAAAGTTCTTTGAGAAGTTGCCTGATGG
CACTTGGAGCTTAAAGAAGACCAAAGATGGAAAACGGGAGTACAAACCACCAGGAACCCGTAAACTTCAT
AATATTCTTGGAGTGGAAACAGGAGGACCTGGCGGGCGGCGTGCTGGGGAGTCAGGTCACACTGTAGCTG
ACTACTTGAAGTTCAAAGACCTCATTTTAAGGATGCTTGATTATGACCCCAAAACTCGGATTCAACCTTA
TTATGCCCTGCAGCACAGTTTTTTCAAGAAAACAGCTGATGAAGGTACAAACACAAGCAACAGTGTGTCC
ACCAGCCCTTGACTCGAGAGCTTGCATCTATGGTCTCTCCCTTTAGTGAGGGTTAATTAGAAACTGGAGT
CGATGATAAGCTGTCAAACATGAGAATTAATTCTTGAAGACGAAAGGGCCTCGTGATACGCCTATTTTTA
TAGGTTAATGTCATGATAATAATGGTTTCTTAGACGTCAGGTGGCACTTTTCGGGGAAATGTGCGCGGAA
CCCCTATTTGTTTATTTTTCTAAATACATTCAAATATGTATCCGCTCATGAGACAATAACCCTGATAAAT
GCTTCAATAATATTGAAAAAGGAAGAGTATGAGTATTCAACATTTCCGTGTCGCCCTTATTCCCTTTTTT
GCGGCATTTTGCCTTCCTGTTTTTGCTCACCCAGAAACGCTGGTGAAAGTAAAAGATGCTGAAGATCAGT
TGGGTGCACGAGTGGGTTACATCGAACTGGATCTCAACAGCGGTAAGATCCTTGAGAGTTTTCGCCCCGA
AGAACGTTTTCCAATGATGAGCACTTTTAAAGTTCTGCTATGTGGCGCGGTATTATCCCGTGTTGACGCC
GGGCAAGAGCAACTCGGTCGCCGCATACACTATTCTCAGAATGACTTGGTTGAGTACTCACCAGTCACAG
AAAAGCATCTTACGGATGGCATGACAGTAAGAGAATTATGCAGTGCTGCCATAACCATGAGTGATAACAC
TGCGGCCAACTTACTTCTGACAACGATCGGAGGACCGAAGGAGCTAACCGCTTTTTTGCACAACATGGGG
GATCATGTAACTCGCCTTGATCGTTGGGAACCGGAGCTGAATGAAGCCATACCAAACGACGAGCGTGACA
CCACGATGCCTGTAGCAATGGCAACAACGTTGCGCAAACTATTAACTGGCGAACTACTTACTCTAGCTTC
CCGGCAACAATTAATAGACTGGATGGAGGCGGATAAAGTTGCAGGACCACTTCTGCGCTCGGCCCTTCCG
GCTGGCTGGTTTATTGCTGATAAATCTGGAGCCGGTGAGCGTGGGTCTCGCGGTATCATTGCAGCACTGG
GGCCAGATGGTAAGCCCTCCCGTATCGTAGTTATCTACACGACGGGGAGTCAGGCAACTATGGATGAACG
AAATAGACAGATCGCTGAGATAGGTGCCTCACTGATTAAGCATTGGTAACTGTCAGACCAAGTTTACTCA
TATATACTTTAGATTGATTTAAAACTTCATTTTTAATTTAAAAGGATCTAGGTGAAGATCCTTTTTGATA
ATCTCATGACCAAAATCCCTTAACGTGAGTTTTCGTTCCACTGAGCGTCAGACCCCGTAGAAAAGATCAA
AGGATCTTCTTGAGATCCTTTTTTTCTGCGCGTAATCTGCTGCTTGCAAACAAAAAAACCACCGCTACCA
GCGGTGGTTTGTTTGCCGGATCAAGAGCTACCAACTCTTTTTCCGAAGGTAACTGGCTTCAGCAGAGCGC
AGATACCAAATACTGTTCTTCTAGTGTAGCCGTAGTTAGGCCACCACTTCAAGAACTCTGTAGCACCGCC
TACATACCTCGCTCTGCTAATCCTGTTACCAGTGGCTGCTGCCAGTGGCGATAAGTCGTGTCTTACCGGG
TTGGACTCAAGACGATAGTTACCGGATAAGGCGCAGCGGTCGGGCTGAACGGGGGGTTCGTGCACACAGC
CCAGCTTGGAGCGAACGACCTACACCGAACTGAGATACCTACAGCGTGAGCTATGAGAAAGCGCCACGCT
TCCCGAAGGGAGAAAGGCGGACAGGTATCCGGTAAGCGGCAGGGTCGGAACAGGAGAGCGCACGAGGGAG
CTTCCAGGGGGAAACGCCTGGTATCTTTATAGTCCTGTCGGGTTTCGCCACCTCTGACTTGAGCGTCGAT
TTTTGTGATGCTCGTCAGGGGGGCGGAGCCTATGGAAAAACGCCAGCAACGCGGCCTTTTTACGGTTCCT
GGCCTTTTGCTGGCCTTTTGCTCACATGTTCTTTCCTGCGTTATCCCCTGATTCTGTGGATAACCGTATT
ACCGCCTTTGAGTGAGCTGATACCGCTCGCCGCAGCCGAACGACCGAGCGCAGCGAGTCAGTGAGCGAGG
AAGCGGAAGAGCGCCCAATACGCAAACCGCCTCTCCCCGCGCGTTGGCCGATTCATTAATGCAGCTGGCT
TATCGAAATTAATACGACTCACTATAGGGAGACCGGAATTCAAAATTAAGGAGGATCCATCGATG
